>Addgene plasmid #29647 | pENTR4-SB1-LUC (w832-1) | depositor full sequence | sequence record 13762 | Author sequence
CTTTCCTGCGTTATCCCCTGATTCTGTGGATAACCGTATTACCGCTAGCATGGATCTCGGGGACGTCTAA
CTACTAAGCGAGAGTAGGGAACTGCCAGGCATCAAATAAAACGAAAGGCTCAGTCGGAAGACTGGGCCTT
TCGTTTTATCTGTTGTTTGTCGGTGAACGCTCTCCTGAGTAGGACAAATCCGCCGGGAGCGGATTTGAAC
GTTGTGAAGCAACGGCCCGGAGGGTGGCGGGCAGGACGCCCGCCATAAACTGCCAGGCATCAAACTAAGC
AGAAGGCCATCCTGACGGATGGCCTTTTTGCGTTTCTACAAACTCTTCCTGTTAGTTAGTTACTTAAGCT
CGGGCCCCAAATAATGATTTTATTTTGACTGATAGTGACCTGTTCGTTGCAACAAATTGATAAGCAATGC
TTTTTTATAATGCCAACTTTGTACAAAAAAGCAGGCTCCACCATGCCAAGACCATCCAACAAACGCCTCC
AGCAGTCCATGGAAGACGCCAAAAACATAAAGAAAGGCCCGGCGCCATTCTATCCGCTGGAAGATGGAAC
CGCTGGAGAGCAACTGCATAAGGCTATGAAGAGATACGCCCTGGTTCCTGGAACAATTGCTTTTACAGAT
GCACATATCGAGGTGGACATCACTTACGCTGAGTACTTCGAAATGTCCGTTCGGTTGGCAGAAGCTATGA
AACGATATGGGCTGAATACAAATCACAGAATCGTCGTATGCAGTGAAAACTCTCTTCAATTCTTTATGCC
GGTGTTGGGCGCGTTATTTATCGGAGTTGCAGTTGCGCCCGCGAACGACATTTATAATGAACGTGAATTG
CTCAACAGTATGGGCATTTCGCAGCCTACCGTGGTGTTCGTTTCCAAAAAGGGGTTGCAAAAAATTTTGA
ACGTGCAAAAAAAGCTCCCAATCATCCAAAAAATTATTATCATGGATTCTAAAACGGATTACCAGGGATT
TCAGTCGATGTACACGTTCGTCACATCTCATCTACCTCCCGGTTTTAATGAATACGATTTTGTGCCAGAG
TCCTTCGATAGGGACAAGACAATTGCACTGATCATGAACTCCTCTGGATCTACTGGTCTGCCTAAAGGTG
TCGCTCTGCCTCATAGAACTGCCTGCGTGAGATTCTCGCATGCCAGAGATCCTATTTTTGGCAATCAAAT
CATTCCGGATACTGCGATTTTAAGTGTTGTTCCATTCCATCACGGTTTTGGAATGTTTACTACACTCGGA
TATTTGATATGTGGATTTCGAGTCGTCTTAATGTATAGATTTGAAGAAGAGCTGTTTCTGAGGAGCCTTC
AGGATTACAAGATTCAAAGTGCGCTGCTGGTGCCAACCCTATTCTCCTTCTTCGCCAAAAGCACTCTGAT
TGACAAATACGATTTATCTAATTTACACGAAATTGCTTCTGGTGGCGCTCCCCTCTCTAAGGAAGTCGGG
GAAGCGGTTGCCAAGAGGTTCCATCTGCCAGGTATCAGGCAAGGATATGGGCTCACTGAGACTACATCAG
CTATTCTGATTACACCCGAGGGGGATGATAAACCGGGCGCGGTCGGTAAAGTTGTTCCATTTTTTGAAGC
GAAGGTTGTGGATCTGGATACCGGGAAAACGCTGGGCGTTAATCAAAGAGGCGAACTGTGTGTGAGAGGT
CCTATGATTATGTCCGGTTATGTAAACAATCCGGAAGCGACCAACGCCTTGATTGACAAGGATGGATGGC
TACATTCTGGAGACATAGCTTACTGGGACGAAGACGAACACTTCTTCATCGTTGACCGCCTGAAGTCTCT
GATTAAGTACAAAGGCTATCAGGTGGCTCCCGCTGAATTGGAATCCATCTTGCTCCAACACCCCAACATC
TTCGACGCAGGTGTCGCAGGTCTTCCCGACGATGACGCCGGTGAACTTCCCGCCGCCGTTGTTGTTTTGG
AGCACGGAAAGACGATGACGGAAAAAGAGATCGTGGATTACGTCGCCAGTCAAGTAACAACCGCGAAAAA
GTTGCGCGGAGGAGTTGTGTTTGTGGACGAAGTACCGAAAGGTCTTACCGGAAAACTCGACGCAAGAAAA
ATCAGAGAGATCCTCATAAAGGCCAAGAAGGGCGGAAAGATCGCCGTGTAATTCTAGACCCAGCTTTCTT
GTACAAAGTTGGCATTATAAGAAAGCATTGCTTATCAATTTGTTGCAACGAACAGGTCACTATCAGTCAA
AATAAAATCATTATTTGCCATCCAGCTGCAGCTCTGGCCCGTGTCTCAAAATCTCTGATGTTACATTGCA
CAAGATAAAAATATATCATCATGAACAATAAAACTGTCTGCTTACATAAACAGTAATACAAGGGGTGTTA
TGAGCCATATTCAACGGGAAACGTCGAGGCCGCGATTAAATTCCAACATGGATGCTGATTTATATGGGTA
TAAATGGGCTCGCGATAATGTCGGGCAATCAGGTGCGACAATCTATCGCTTGTATGGGAAGCCCGATGCG
CCAGAGTTGTTTCTGAAACATGGCAAAGGTAGCGTTGCCAATGATGTTACAGATGAGATGGTCAGACTAA
ACTGGCTGACGGAATTTATGCCTCTTCCGACCATCAAGCATTTTATCCGTACTCCTGGTGATGCATGGTT
ACTCACCACTGCGATCCCCGGAAAAACAGCATTCCAGGTATTAGAAGAATATCCTGATTCAGGTGAAAAT
ATTGTTGATGCGCTGGCAGTGTTCCTGCGCCGGTTGCATTCGATTCCTGTTTGTAATTGTCCTTTTAACA
GCGATCGCGTATTTCGTCTCGCTCAGGCGCAATCACGAATGAATAACGGTTTGGTTGATGCGAGTGATTT
TGATGACGAGCGTAATGGCTGGCCTGTTGAACAAGTCTGGAAAGAAATGCATAAACTTTTGCCATTCTCA
CCGGATTCAGTCGTCACTCATGGTGATTTCTCACTTGATAACCTTATTTTTGACGAGGGGAAATTAATAG
GTTGTATTGATGTTGGACGAGTCGGAATCGCAGACCGATACCAGGATCTTGCCATCCTATGGAACTGCCT
CGGTGAGTTTTCTCCTTCATTACAGAAACGGCTTTTTCAAAAATATGGTATTGATAATCCTGATATGAAT
AAATTGCAGTTTCATTTGATGCTCGATGAGTTTTTCTAATCAGAATTGGTTAATTGGTTGTAACATTATT
CAGATTGGGCCCCGTTCCACTGAGCGTCAGACCCCGTAGAAAAGATCAAAGGATCTTCTTGAGATCCTTT
TTTTCTGCGCGTAATCTGCTGCTTGCAAACAAAAAAACCACCGCTACCAGCGGTGGTTTGTTTGCCGGAT
CAAGAGCTACCAACTCTTTTTCCGAAGGTAACTGGCTTCAGCAGAGCGCAGATACCAAATACTGTTCTTC
TAGTGTAGCCGTAGTTAGGCCACCACTTCAAGAACTCTGTAGCACCGCCTACATACCTCGCTCTGCTAAT
CCTGTTACCAGTGGCTGCTGCCAGTGGCGATAAGTCGTGTCTTACCGGGTTGGACTCAAGACGATAGTTA
CCGGATAAGGCGCAGCGGTCGGGCTGAACGGGGGGTTCGTGCACACAGCCCAGCTTGGAGCGAACGACCT
ACACCGAACTGAGATACCTACAGCGTGAGCTATGAGAAAGCGCCACGCTTCCCGAAGGGAGAAAGGCGGA
CAGGTATCCGGTAAGCGGCAGGGTCGGAACAGGAGAGCGCACGAGGGAGCTTCCAGGGGGAAACGCCTGG
TATCTTTATAGTCCTGTCGGGTTTCGCCACCTCTGACTTGAGCGTCGATTTTTGTGATGCTCGTCAGGGG
GGCGGAGCCTATGGAAAAACGCCAGCAACGCGGCCTTTTTACGGTTCCTGGCCTTTTGCTGGCCTTTTGC
TCACATGTT
Features (pLannotate 1.2.2; 8 found; start..end, strand, type, name):
      1..46      +  rep_origin     RSF ori (fragment): Plasmids containing the RSF 1030 origin of replication can be propagated in E. coli cells that contain additional plasmids with compatible origins.
    106..149     -  terminator     rrnB T1 terminator: Escherichia coli rrnB; transcription terminator T1 from the E. coli rrnB gene
    281..308     +  terminator     rrnB T2 terminator: transcription terminator T2 from the E. coli rrnB gene
    358..457     +  protein_bind   attL1: mutant version of attL; recombination site for the Gateway® LR reaction LR Clonase™
    499..2151    +  CDS            luciferase: firefly luciferase; luc+; enhanced luc+ version of the luciferase gene
   2158..2257    -  protein_bind   attL2: mutant version of attL; recombination site for the Gateway® LR reaction LR Clonase™
   2380..3189    +  CDS            KanR: aminoglycoside phosphotransferase; aph(3')-Ia; confers resistance to kanamycin in bacteria or G418 (Geneticin®) in eukaryotes
   3279..3867    +  rep_origin     ori: high-copy-number ColE1/pMB1/pBR322/pUC origin of replication
