[The description below was written by a language model from this plasmid's Addgene catalogue record and pLannotate feature annotations shown in this document.]
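Description:
pENTR4-SB1-LUC (w832-1) is a Gateway entry clone built on the Invitrogen pENTR4 backbone and carrying the firefly (Photinus pyralis) luciferase coding sequence. The depositor sequence is 3,929 nt, consistent with a backbone of about 2.3 kb plus an insert of about 1.65 kb. The plasmid is maintained in E. coli at high copy through a ColE1/pUC-type origin and is selected with kanamycin via the aph(3')-Ia aminoglycoside phosphotransferase gene. The annotation software also flags a short fragment resembling the RSF origin at the start of the sequence. At only 46 nt, this is a partial match rather than a functional second replicon.

The luciferase cDNA is annotated as the enhanced luc+ version and is stated by the depositor to derive from pGL3. It was inserted between NcoI and XbaI sites, both of which are retained, and it lies between the attL1 and attL2 recombination sites. The rrnB T1 and T2 transcription terminators lie upstream of attL1, where they insulate the cassette from read-through transcription originating in the backbone. No promoter is annotated for the insert, as expected for an entry vector. Expression depends on moving the cassette by an LR Clonase reaction into an attR-containing destination vector that supplies the promoter and other host-specific elements.

The catalogue lists an N-terminal "SB1" tag contributed by the backbone, but the feature table does not annotate it and the record does not explain what it is. It presumably occupies the short interval between attL1 and the luciferase start. The construct is best regarded as a reporter or control entry clone for generating luciferase expression vectors by Gateway recombination.
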