Addgene plasmid #29647: pENTR4-SB1-LUC (w832-1)
Depositing lab: Eric Campeau. Depositing organization: University of Massachusetts, Worcester.
Backbone
  Vector backbone: pENTR4
  Backbone manufacturer: Invitrogen
  Backbone size w/o insert (bp): 2277
  Vector type: Entry vector
Growth in bacteria
  Bacterial resistance: Kanamycin, 50 μg/mL
  Growth temperature: 37°C
  Growth strain: DH5alpha
  Growth instructions: TOP10F', 37oC
  Copy number: High Copy
Gene/Insert
  Gene/Insert name: Firefly Luciferase
  Species: Photinus pyralis
  Insert size (bp): 1652
  Tag / fusion protein: SB1 (N terminal on backbone)
  Cloning method: Restriction Enzyme; 5′ cloning site Nco I (not destroyed); 3′ cloning site Xba I (not destroyed)
  Sequencing primers: 5′ ENTRforw; 3′ ENTRrev
Terms and licenses: Academic/Nonprofit Terms; Industry Terms: Not Available to Industry
Depositor comments: The firefly luciferase cDNA is derived from the plasmid pGL3 (Promega).
How to cite: pENTR4-SB1-LUC (w832-1) was a gift from Eric Campeau (Addgene plasmid # 29647 ; http://n2t.net/addgene:29647 ; RRID:Addgene_29647)
