>Addgene plasmid #29647 | pENTR4-SB1-LUC (w832-1) | addgene partial sequence | sequence record 35160 | 29647 with pENTR-F
TAATGATTTTATTTTGACTGATAGTGACCTGTTCGTTGCAACAAATTGATAAGCAATGCTTTTTTATAAT
GCCAACTTTGTACAAAAAAGCAGGCTCCACCATGCCAAGACCATCCAACAAACGCCTCCAGCAGTCCATG
GAAGACGCCAAAAACATAAAGAAAGGCCCGGCGCCATTCTATCCGCTGGAAGATGGAACCGCTGGAGAGC
AACTGCATAAGGCTATGAAGAGATACGCCCTGGTTCCTGGAACAATTGCTTTTACAGATGCACATATCGA
GGTGGACATCACTTACGCTGAGTACTTCGAAATGTCCGTTCGGTTGGCAGAAGCTATGAAACGATATGGG
CTGAATACAAATCACAGAATCGTCGTATGCAGTGAAAACTCTCTTCAATTCTTTATGCCGGTGTTGGGCG
CGTTATTTATCGGAGTTGCAGTTGCGCCCGCGAACGACATTTATAATGAACGTGAATTGCTCAACAGTAT
GGGCATTTCGCAGCCTACCGTGGTGTTCGTTTCCAAAAAGGGGTTGCAAAAAATTTTGAACGTGCAAAAA
AAGCTCCCAATCATCCAAAAAATTATTATCATGGATTCTAAAACGGATTACCAGGGATTTCAGTCGATGT
ACACGTTCGTCACATCTCATCTACCTCCCGGTTTTAATGAATACGATTTTGTGCCAGAGTCCTTCGATAG
GGACAAGACAATTGCACTGATCATGAACTCCTCTGGATCTACTGGTCTGCCTAAAGGTGTCGCTCTGCCT
CATAGAACTGCCTGCGTGAGATTCTCGCATGCCAGAGATCCTATTTTTGGCAATCAAATCATTCCGGATA
CTGCGATTTTAAGTGTTGTT
